Addgene plasmid #193114: GB3270
Purpose: Random sequence R3 of 1240 bp for A1 distal promoter position.
Depositing lab: Diego Orzaez. Depositing organization: Instituto de Biologia Molecular y Celular de Plantas. Publication: GB_SynP: A Modular dCas9-Regulated Synthetic Promoter Collection for Fine-Tuned Recombinant Gene Expression in Plants. Moreno-Gimenez E, Selma S, Calvache C, Orzaez D. ACS Synth Biol. 2022 Sep 16;11(9):3037-3048. doi: 10.1021/acssynbio.2c00238. Epub 2022 Aug 31. PubMed 36044643.
Backbone
  Vector backbone: pUPD2
  Vector type: Synthetic Biology
Growth in bacteria
  Bacterial resistance: Chloramphenicol, 25 μg/mL
  Growth temperature: 37°C
  Growth strain: DH5alpha
  Copy number: High Copy
Gene/Insert
  Gene/Insert name: GB_SynP (A1) Random Sequence R3
  Species: Synthetic
  Cloning method: Restriction Enzyme; 5′ cloning site unknown (unknown if destroyed)
Terms and licenses: Academic/Nonprofit Terms; Industry Terms: Not Available to Industry
How to cite: GB3270 was a gift from Diego Orzaez (Addgene plasmid # 193114 ; http://n2t.net/addgene:193114 ; RRID:Addgene_193114)
