[The description below was written by a language model from this plasmid's Addgene catalogue record and pLannotate feature annotations shown in this document.]
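Description:
GB3270 is a GoldenBraid-style part-domestication plasmid built on the pUPD2 backbone and classified as a synthetic biology vector. It carries a single level-0 DNA part from the GB_SynP collection, a modular set of dCas9-regulated synthetic promoters designed for tunable recombinant gene expression in plants. The insert is "Random Sequence R3", a fully synthetic 1240 bp stretch of random sequence intended to occupy the A1 (distal promoter) position when a synthetic promoter is assembled from standardized pieces. According to the record it serves only as a distal promoter part; no coding sequence, reporter or tag is associated with it. Consistent with that, the automated annotation finds no recognizable features in the region after the BioBrick prefix, which is large enough to hold the insert, although the table does not label it.

The annotated features all belong to the 3,347 nt plasmid's backbone. Propagation in E. coli relies on a high-copy ColE1/pMB1-type origin, and selection is by chloramphenicol through the cat gene, driven by its native promoter and followed by the lambda t0 terminator. BioBrick prefix and suffix sequences frame the cloning region, and the his operon terminator and another putative bacterial terminator sit just outside them, which would insulate the part from read-through transcription. The record lists restriction-enzyme cloning but does not state the sites used. The plasmid itself is not a plant expression or transformation vector. It is a storage and donor construct from which the R3 part is combined with other GB_SynP promoter elements in higher-level assemblies.
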