Features (pLannotate 1.2.2; 8 found; start..end, strand, type, name):
     14..33      +  misc_feature   BioBrick suffix: universal suffix for all parts
     34..91      +  terminator     his operon terminator: This putative transcriptin terminator from the E. coli his operon has a 2-bp deletion introduced during synthesis. Its efficiency has not been determined.
    286..874     -  rep_origin     ori: high-copy-number ColE1/pMB1/pBR322/pUC origin of replication
   1057..1151    -  terminator     lambda t0 terminator: transcription terminator from phage lambda
   1175..1831    -  CDS            cat: CAT_ECOLX - Experimental evidence at protein level: Swiss-Prot protein existence level 1. This enzyme is an effector of chloramphenicol resistance in bacteria. From Escherichia coli. This protein is used as a marker in many commonly used cloning vectors, such as pACYC184.
   1832..1929    -  promoter       cat promoter: promoter of the E. coli cat gene encoding chloramphenicol acetyltransferase
   2015..2058    -  terminator     bacterial terminator: putative bacterial transcription terminator
   2061..2082    +  misc_feature   BioBrick prefix: BioBrick prefix for parts that do not start with "ATG"
>Addgene plasmid #193114 | GB3270 | addgene full sequence | sequence record 380423 | Addgene NGS Result
ACCACTCATCGCGACTAGTAGCGGCCGCTGCAGTCCGGCAAAAAAGGGCAAGGTGTCACCACCCTGCCCT
TTTTCTTTAAAACCGAAAAGATTACTTCGCGTTATGCAGGCTTCCTCGCTCACTGACTCGCTGCGCTCGG
TCGTTCGGCTGCGGCGAGCGGTATCAGCTCACTCAAAGGCGGTAATACGGTTATCCACAGAATCAGGGGA
TAACGCAGGAAAGAACATGTGAGCAAAAGGCCAGCAAAAGGCCAGGAACCGTAAAAAGGCCGCGTTGCTG
GCGTTTTTCCACAGGCTCCGCCCCCCTGACGAGCATCACAAAAATCGACGCTCAAGTCAGAGGTGGCGAA
ACCCGACAGGACTATAAAGATACCAGGCGTTTCCCCCTGGAAGCTCCCTCGTGCGCTCTCCTGTTCCGAC
CCTGCCGCTTACCGGATACCTGTCCGCCTTTCTCCCTTCGGGAAGCGTGGCGCTTTCTCATAGCTCACGC
TGTAGGTATCTCAGTTCGGTGTAGGTCGTTCGCTCCAAGCTGGGCTGTGTGCACGAACCCCCCGTTCAGC
CCGACCGCTGCGCCTTATCCGGTAACTATCGTCTTGAGTCCAACCCGGTAAGACACGACTTATCGCCACT
GGCAGCAGCCACTGGTAACAGGATTAGCAGAGCGAGGTATGTAGGCGGTGCTACAGAGTTCTTGAAGTGG
TGGCCTAACTACGGCTACACTAGAAGAACAGTATTTGGTATCTGCGCTCTGCTGAAGCCAGTTACCTTCG
GAAAAAGAGTTGGTAGCTCTTGATCCGGCAAACAAACCACCGCTGGTAGCGGTGGTTTTTTTGTTTGCAA
GCAGCAGATTACGCGCAGAAAAAAAGGATCTCAAGAAGATCCTTTGATCTTTTCTACGGGGTCTGACGCT
CAGTGGAACGAAAACTCACGTTAAGGGATTTTGGTCATGAGATTATCAAAAAGGATCTTCACCTAGATCC
TTTTAAATTAAAAATGAAGTTTTAAATCAATCTAAAGTATATATGAGTAAACTTGGTCTGACAGCTCGAG
GCTTGGATTCTCACCAATAAAAAACGCCCGGCGGCAACCGAGCGTTCTGAACAAATCCAGATGGAGTTCT
GAGGTCATTACTGGATCTATCAACAGGAGTCCAAGCGAGCTCGATATCAAATTACGCCCCGCCCTGCCAC
TCGTCGCAGTACTGTTGTAATTCATTAAGCATTCTGCCGACATGGAAGCCATCACAAACGGCATGATGAA
CCTGAATCGCCAGCGGCATCAGCACCTTGTCGCCTTGCGTATAATATTTGCCCATGGTGAAAACGGGGGC
GAAGAAGTTGTCCATATTGGCCACGTTTAAATCAAAACTGGTGAAACTCACCCAGGGATTGGCTGATACG
AAAAACATATTCTCAATAAACCCTTTAGGGAAATAGGCCAGGTTTTCACCGTAACACGCCACATCTTGCG
AATATATGTGTAGAAACTGCCGGAAATCGTCGTGGTATTCACTCCAGAGTGATGAAAACGTTTCAGTTTG
CTCATGGAAAACGGTGTAACAAGGGTGAACACTATCCCATATCACCAGCTCACCGTCTTTCATTGCCATA
CGAAATTCCGGATGAGCATTCATCAGGCGGGCAAGAATGTGAATAAAGGCCGGATAAAACTTGTGCTTAT
TTTTCTTTACGGTCTTTAAAAAGGCCGTAATATCCAGCTGAACGGTCTGGTTATAGGTACATTGAGCAAC
TGACTGAAATGCCTCAAAATGTTCTTTACGATGCCATTGGGATATATCAACGGTGGTATATCCAGTGATT
TTTTTCTCCATTTTAGCTTCCTTAGCTCCTGAAAATCTCGATAACTCAAAAAATACGCCCGGTAGTGATC
TTATTTCATTATGGTGAAAGTTGGAACCTCTTACGTGCCCGATCAACTCGAGTGCCACCTGACGTCTAAG
AAACCATTATTATCATGACATTAACCTATAAAAATAGGCGTATCACGAGGCAGAATTTCAGATAAAAAAA
ATCCTTAGCTTTCGCTAAGGATGATTTCTGGAATTCGCGGCCGCTTCTAGAGCGATGAGTGGTCTCGGGA
GCCCTGATTTTTTCACTACTAATAGTACTCACGGCGCAATACCAGCACAGCCTAGTCTCGCCAGAATGCT
GGTCAGCATACGAAAGAGCTTAAGGCAGGCCAATTCCACTGTCAGGGTCACTTGGGTGTTTAGCACTACC
GACAGGTACGCTAGTATGCGTTCTTCCTACCAGAGGTCTGTGGCCGCGTGGTCAAAAGTGCGGCTTTCGT
ATTTGCTGCTCGTGTTTACTCTCACAAACTTGACCTGCACGCCAAAGAGATGCTTCTTGTGGAACTCGAC
AACGCAACAACGCGACGGATCTACGTCACAGCGTGCATAGTGAAAACGGAGTTGCTGACGACGAAAGCGA
CATTGGGATCTGTCAGTTGTCATTCGCGAAAAACATCCGTCCCCGAGGCGGACACTGATTGACGCGGTTT
TGTAGAAGGTTAGGGGAATAGGTTAGATTGAGTGGCTTAAGAATGTAAAATCTGGGATTATAGTGTAGTA
ATCTCTGATTAACGGTGACGGTTTTAAGACAGGTGTTCGCAAAATCAAGCGGGGTCATTTCAACAGATAT
TGCTGATGGTTTAGGCGTACAATGCCCTGAAGAATAATTAAGAAAAAAGCACCCCTCGTCGCCTAGAATT
ACCTACCGCGGTCCACCATACCTTCGATTATCGCGCCCACTCTCCCATTAGTCGGCAGAGGTGGTTGTGT
TGCGATAGCCCAGTATGATATTCTAAGGCGTTACGCTGATGAATATTCTACAGAGTTGCCATAGGCGTTG
AACGCTACACGGACGATACGAATTTACGTATAGAGCGGGTCATCGAAAGGTTATACTCTCGTAGTTAACA
TCTAGCCCGGCCCTATCAGTACAGCAGTGCCTTGAATGACATACTCATCATTAAATTTTCTCTACAGCCA
AACGACCAAGTGCATTTCCAGGGAGCGCGATGGAGATTCATTCTCTCGCCAGCACTGTAATAGGCACTAA
AAGAGTGATGATAATCATGAGTGCCGCGCTAAGGTGGTGTCGGAACAAAGCGGTCTTACGGTCAGTCGTA
TTCCTTCTCGAGTTCCGTCCAGTTGAGCGTGTCACTCCCAGTGTACCTGCAAGCCGAGATGGCTGTGCTT
GGAGTCAATCGCATGTAGCATGGTCACCAGACACCGGGGCACCAGTTTTCACGCCTAAAGCATAAACGAC
GAGCAGTCATGAAAGTCTTAGTACTGGACGTGCCGTTTCACTGCGAATATGACTGAG
